Addgene plasmid #35172: pLDPuro-hsnSR100N
Depositing lab: Benjamin Blencowe. Depositing organization: University of Toronto. Publication: Cross-regulation between an alternative splicing activator and a transcription repressor controls neurogenesis. Raj B, O'Hanlon D, Vessey JP, Pan Q, Ray D, Buckley NJ, Miller FD, Blencowe BJ. Mol Cell. 2011 Sep 2;43(5):843-50. 10.1016/j.molcel.2011.08.014 PubMed 21884984.
Backbone
  Vector backbone: pLDPuro-TcVAPrtTA
  Backbone manufacturer: Plasmid #24592
  Backbone size w/o insert (bp): 10460
  Vector type: Mammalian Expression, Lentiviral
Growth in bacteria
  Bacterial resistance: Ampicillin, 100 μg/mL
  Growth temperature: 30°C
  Growth strain: Stbl3
  Copy number: High Copy
Gene/Insert
  Gene/Insert name: SRRM4 (alt name: nSR100)
  Species: H. sapiens (human)
  Insert size (bp): 1800
  Entrez Gene: SRRM4 (a.k.a. KIAA1853, MU-MB-2.76, nSR100)
  Tag / fusion protein: Flag (N terminal on insert)
  Cloning method: Gateway Cloning
  Sequencing primers: 5′ TRE-F
Terms and licenses: Academic/Nonprofit Terms; Industry Terms: Not Available to Industry
How to cite: pLDPuro-hsnSR100N was a gift from Benjamin Blencowe (Addgene plasmid # 35172 ; http://n2t.net/addgene:35172 ; RRID:Addgene_35172)
