[The description below was written by a language model from this plasmid's Addgene catalogue record and pLannotate feature annotations shown in this document.]
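Description:
pLDPuro-hsnSR100N is a third-generation-style, self-inactivating HIV-1 lentiviral vector for doxycycline-inducible expression of human SRRM4 (nSR100), a neural-specific SR-related splicing factor, in mammalian cells. It was built by Gateway recombination into the pLDPuro-TcVAPrtTA backbone. In bacteria it is maintained through a high-copy ColE1/pUC-type origin with ampicillin selection, and an f1 origin is also present. The viral portion comprises an RSV promoter driving a truncated 5' LTR, the Ψ packaging signal with a partial gag sequence, the RRE for Rev-dependent RNA export, a cPPT/CTS element and a ΔU3 3' LTR. It is followed by an SV40 polyadenylation signal and SV40 origin.

The payload is an all-in-one Tet-On system. A tight TRE promoter (seven tet operators upstream of a minimal CMV promoter) drives the attB1/attB2-flanked insert, in which a FLAG epitope is fused to the N terminus of the SRRM4 coding sequence. Strep-tag II, His and 3xFLAG sequences are annotated downstream of attB2. These appear to be backbone-derived C-terminal tag sequences, and the catalogue entry lists only the N-terminal Flag tag, so they are presumably not part of the expressed protein. A second cassette uses the human PGK promoter to express puromycin N-acetyltransferase linked through an F2A peptide to the reverse tetracycline transactivator rtTA3. Transduced cells can therefore be selected with puromycin and constitutively produce the transactivator needed to switch on the TRE promoter when doxycycline is added.

The associated publication concerns cross-regulation between an alternative splicing activator and a transcriptional repressor during neurogenesis. This is consistent with use of the vector to generate stable cell lines with inducible, epitope-tagged nSR100 expression for studying neural alternative splicing.
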