Features (pLannotate 1.2.2; 40 found; start..end, strand, type, name):
      1..73      +  rep_origin     RSF ori (fragment): Plasmids containing the RSF 1030 origin of replication can be propagated in E. coli cells that contain additional plasmids with compatible origins.
     75..167     +  CDS            lacI (fragment): lac repressor; lacI; The lac repressor binds to the lac operator to inhibit transcription in E. coli. This inhibition can be relieved by adding lactose or isopropyl-β-D-thiogalactopyranoside (IPTG).
    180..201     +  protein_bind   CAP binding site: CAP binding activates transcription in the presence of cAMP. E. coli catabolite activator protein
    216..246     +  promoter       lac promoter: promoter for the E. coli lac operon
    250..272     +  protein_bind   lac operator (fragment): The lac repressor binds to the lac operator to inhibit transcription in E. coli. This inhibition can be relieved by adding lactose or isopropyl-β-D-thiogalactopyranoside (IPTG). lac repressor encoded by lacI
    315..333     +  promoter       T3 promoter: promoter for bacteriophage T3 RNA polymerase
    361..587     +  promoter       RSV promoter: Rous sarcoma virus enhancer/promoter
    588..768     +  LTR            5' LTR (truncated): truncated 5' long terminal repeat (LTR) from HIV-1
    815..940     +  misc_feature   HIV-1 Ψ: packaging signal of human immunodeficiency virus type 1
    924..1287    +  CDS            HIV-1 gag (fragment): gag protein from human immunodeficiency virus 1; gag
   1433..1666    +  misc_feature   RRE: The Rev response element (RRE) of HIV-1 allows for Rev-dependent mRNA export from the nucleus to the cytoplasm.
   2043..2143    +  CDS            Rev (fragment): human immunodeficiency virus 1 (HIV-1) Rev protein; rev; enhances nuclear export of unspliced and incompletely spliced viral mRNAs
   2193..2376    +  promoter       U6 promoter (fragment): RNA polymerase III promoter for human U6 snRNA
   2367..2477    +  enhancer       CMV enhancer (fragment): human cytomegalovirus immediate early enhancer; contains an 18-bp deletion relative to the standard CMV enhancer
   2478..2565    -  promoter       AmpR promoter (fragment): bla
   2668..2982    +  promoter       tight TRE promoter: Tet-responsive promoter PTight, consisting of seven tet operator sequences followed by the minimal CMV promoter
   2987..3018    +  misc_feature   MCS (fragment): pUC18/19 multiple cloning site
   3032..3056    +  protein_bind   attB1: mutant version of attB; recombination site for the Gateway® BP reaction BP Clonase™
   3105..3128    +  CDS            FLAG: FLAG® epitope tag, followed by an enterokinase cleavage site
   3129..4697    +  CDS            SRRM4 (fragment): SRRM4_HUMAN - Also known as KIAA1853. Experimental evidence at protein level: Swiss-Prot protein existence level 1. Splicing factor specifically required for neural cell differentiation. Acts in conjunction with nPTB/PTBP2 by binding directly to its regulated target transcripts and promotes neural- specific exon inclusion in many genes that function in neural cell differentiation. Required to promote the inclusion of neural-specific exon 10 in nPTB/PTBP2, leading to increased expression of neural- specific nPTB/PTBP2. Also promotes the inclusion of exon 16 in DAAM1 in neuron extracts (By simil
   4962..4986    -  protein_bind   attB2: mutant version of attB; recombination site for the Gateway® BP reaction BP Clonase™
   5126..5145    +  CDS            Strep-Tag II (fragment): peptide that binds Strep-Tactin®, an engineered form of streptavidin
   5162..5180    +  CDS            7xHis (fragment): 6xHis affinity tag
   5255..5320    +  CDS            3xFLAG: three tandem FLAG® epitope tags, followed by an enterokinase cleavage site
   5368..5485    +  misc_feature   cPPT/CTS: central polypurine tract and central termination sequence of HIV-1
   5534..6044    +  promoter       hPGK promoter: human phosphoglycerate kinase 1 promoter
   6056..6652    +  CDS            PuroR (fragment): puromycin N-acetyltransferase; pac from Streptomyces; confers resistance to puromycin
   6692..6757    +  CDS            F2A: 2A peptide from foot-and-mouth disease virus polyprotein Eukaryotic ribosomes fail to insert a peptide bond between the Gly and Pro residues, yielding separate polypeptides.
   6764..7461    +  CDS            rtTA3 (fragment): reverse tetracycline transactivator 3 activates expression from Tet-responsive promoters in the presence of doxycycline
   7391..7501    +  CDS            VP48: 3 tandem repeats of the minimal activation domain of herpes simplex virus VP16 (Cheng et al., 2013)
   7507..7587    +  CDS            nef (fragment): NEF_HV1Z2 - Experimental evidence at protein level: Swiss-Prot protein existence level 1. Extracellular Nef protein targets CD4(+) T-lymphocytes for apoptosis by interacting with CXCR4 surface receptors. From Human immunodeficiency virus type 1 group M subtype D (isolate Z2/CDC-Z34) (HIV-1).
   7589..7822    +  LTR            3' LTR (ΔU3): self-inactivating 3' long terminal repeat (LTR) from HIV-1
   7894..8015    +  polyA_signal   SV40 poly(A) signal: SV40 polyadenylation signal
   8055..8190    +  rep_origin     SV40 ori: SV40 origin of replication
   8211..8229    -  promoter       T7 promoter: promoter for bacteriophage T7 RNA polymerase
   8237..8392    +  CDS            lacZα (fragment): LacZα fragment of β-galactosidase; lacZ fragment
   8397..8825    +  rep_origin     f1 ori (sequence partly withheld): f1 bacteriophage origin of replication; arrow indicates direction of (+) strand synthesis
   8878..8982    +  promoter       AmpR promoter: bla
   8983..9843    +  CDS            AmpR: β-lactamase; bla; confers resistance to ampicillin, carbenicillin, and related antibiotics
  10014..10602   +  rep_origin     ori: high-copy-number ColE1/pMB1/pBR322/pUC origin of replication
>Addgene plasmid #35172 | pLDPuro-hsnSR100N | addgene full sequence | sequence record 230317 | Addgene NGS Result
TTTGAGTGAGCTGATACCGCTCGCCGCAGCCGAACGACCGAGCGCAGCGAGTCAGTGAGCGAGGAAGCGG
AAGAGCGCCCAATACGCAAACCGCCTCTCCCCGCGCGTTGGCCGATTCATTAATGCAGCTGGCACGACAG
GTTTCCCGACTGGAAAGCGGGCAGTGAGCGCAACGCAATTAATGTGAGTTAGCTCACTCATTAGGCACCC
CAGGCTTTACACTTTATGCTTCCGGCTCGTATGTTGTGTGGAATTGTGAGCGGATAACAATTTCACACAG
GAAACAGCTATGACCATGATTACGCCAAGCGCGCAATTAACCCTCACTAAAGGGAACAAAAGCTGGAGCT
GCAAGCTTAATGTAGTCTTATGCAATACTCTTGTAGTCTTGCAACATGGTAACGATGAGTTAGCAACATG
CCTTACAAGGAGAGAAAAAGCACCGTGCATGCCGATTGGTGGAAGTAAGGTGGTACGATCGTGCCTTATT
AGGAAGGCAACAGACGGGTCTGACATGGATTGGACGAACCACTGAATTGCCGCATTGCAGAGATATTGTA
TTTAAGTGCCTAGCTCGATACATAAACGGGTCTCTCTGGTTAGACCAGATCTGAGCCTGGGAGCTCTCTG
GCTAACTAGGGAACCCACTGCTTAAGCCTCAATAAAGCTTGCCTTGAGTGCTTCAAGTAGTGTGTGCCCG
TCTGTTGTGTGACTCTGGTAACTAGAGATCCCTCAGACCCTTTTAGTCAGTGTGGAAAATCTCTAGCAGT
GGCGCCCGAACAGGGACTTGAAAGCGAAAGGGAAACCAGAGGAGCTCTCTCGACGCAGGACTCGGCTTGC
TGAAGCGCGCACGGCAAGAGGCGAGGGGCGGCGACTGGTGAGTACGCCAAAAATTTTGACTAGCGGAGGC
TAGAAGGAGAGAGATGGGTGCGAGAGCGTCAGTATTAAGCGGGGGAGAATTAGATCGCGATGGGAAAAAA
TTCGGTTAAGGCCAGGGGGAAAGAAAAAATATAAATTAAAACATATAGTATGGGCAAGCAGGGAGCTAGA
ACGATTCGCAGTTAATCCTGGCCTGTTAGAAACATCAGAAGGCTGTAGACAAATACTGGGACAGCTACAA
CCATCCCTTCAGACAGGATCAGAAGAACTTAGATCATTATATAATACAGTAGCAACCCTCTATTGTGTGC
ATCAAAGGATAGAGATAAAAGACACCAAGGAAGCTTTAGACAAGATAGAGGAAGAGCAAAACAAAAGTAA
GACCACCGCACAGCAAGCGGCCGCTGATCTTCAGACCTGGAGGAGGAGATATGAGGGACAATTGGAGAAG
TGAATTATATAAATATAAAGTAGTAAAAATTGAACCATTAGGAGTAGCACCCACCAAGGCAAAGAGAAGA
GTGGTGCAGAGAGAAAAAAGAGCAGTGGGAATAGGAGCTTTGTTCCTTGGGTTCTTGGGAGCAGCAGGAA
GCACTATGGGCGCAGCGTCAATGACGCTGACGGTACAGGCCAGACAATTATTGTCTGGTATAGTGCAGCA
GCAGAACAATTTGCTGAGGGCTATTGAGGCGCAACAGCATCTGTTGCAACTCACAGTCTGGGGCATCAAG
CAGCTCCAGGCAAGAATCCTGGCTGTGGAAAGATACCTAAAGGATCAACAGCTCCTGGGGATTTGGGGTT
GCTCTGGAAAACTCATTTGCACCACTGCTGTGCCTTGGAATGCTAGTTGGAGTAATAAATCTCTGGAACA
GATTTGGAATCACACGACCTGGATGGAGTGGGACAGAGAAATTAACAATTACACAAGCTTAATACACTCC
TTAATTGAAGAATCGCAAAACCAGCAAGAAAAGAATGAACAAGAATTATTGGAATTAGATAAATGGGCAA
GTTTGTGGAATTGGTTTAACATAACAAATTGGCTGTGGTATATAAAATTATTCATAATGATAGTAGGAGG
CTTGGTAGGTTTAAGAATAGTTTTTGCTGTACTTTCTATAGTGAATAGAGTTAGGCAGGGATATTCACCA
TTATCGTTTCAGACCCACCTCCCAACCCCGAGGGGACCCGACAGGCCCGAAGGAATAGAAGAAGAAGGTG
GAGAGAGAGACAGAGACAGATCCATTCGATTAGTGAACGGATCTCGACGGTATCGATCACGAGACTAGCC
TCGAGCGGCCGCCCCCTTCACCGAGGGCCTATTTCCCATGATTCCTTCATATTTGCATATACGATACAAG
GCTGTTAGAGAGATAATTGGAATTAATTTGACTGTAAACACAAAGATATTAGTACAAAATACGTGACGTA
GAAAGTAATAATTTCTTGGGTAGTTTGCAGTTTTAAAATTATGTTTTAAAATGGACTATCATATGCCAAG
TACGCCCCCTATTGACGTCAATGACGGTAAATGGCCCGCCTGGCATTATGCCCAGTACATGACCTTATGG
GACTTTCCTACTTGGCAGTACATCTACATTATTGAAGCATTTATCAGGGTTATTGTCTCATGAGCGGATA
CATATTTGAATGTATTTAGAAAAATAAACAAATAGGGGTTCCGCGCACATTTCCCCGAAAAGTGCCACCT
GACGTCTAAGAAACCATTATTATCATGACATTAACCTATAAAAATAGGCGTATCACGAGGCCCTTTCGTC
TTCACTCGAGTTTACTCCCTATCAGTGATAGAGAACGTATGTCGAGTTTACTCCCTATCAGTGATAGAGA
ACGATGTCGAGTTTACTCCCTATCAGTGATAGAGAACGTATGTCGAGTTTACTCCCTATCAGTGATAGAG
AACGTATGTCGAGTTTACTCCCTATCAGTGATAGAGAACGTATGTCGAGTTTATCCCTATCAGTGATAGA
GAACGTATGTCGAGTTTACTCCCTATCAGTGATAGAGAACGTATGTCGAGGTAGGCGTGTACGGTGGGAG
GCCTATATAAGCAGAGCTCGTTTAGTGAACCGTCAGATCGCCTGGAGAATTCGAGCTCGGTACCCGGGGA
TCCTCTAGTCAGCTGACGCGTACAAGTTTGTACAAAAAAGCAGGCTACCATGGACTACAAAGACCATGAC
GGTGATACATATGATCATGACATCGATTACAAGGATGACGATGACAAGGCGAGCGTTCAGCAAGGCGAGA
AGCAGCTTTTTGAGAAGTTCTGGCGAGGAACCTTCAAAGCGGTGGCCACCCCCCGTCCCGAGAGCATCAT
TGTCGCCAGTATCACGGCCCGCAAGCCGCTGCCAAGGACAGAGCCCCAGAATAACCCCGTTGTCCCAGCT
CAGGATGGACCCTCAGAAAAGCTGGGTCAGCATCTGGCCACCGAGCCCTTGGGCACCAACAGTTGGGAGA
GAGACAAGACCTGTCGGGAACTGGGTGCCACCAGAGGACACAGTGCCTCTCATGACAAAGACTTGACACC
ACCACCTTCCTCCAGGGGAAAGAAGAAAAAGAAGAAATCCACTCGGAAGAAGAGAAGGAGGTCCTCATCC
TATAGCCCATCGCCTGTCAAGAAAAAGAAGAAGAAAAGTTCCAAGAAACACAAGCGACGCAGGTCATTCT
CCAAGAAGAGAAGGCACAGCTCCTCTAGCCCAAAAAGCAAAAGAAGGGATGAGAAGAGGCACAAGAAACA
ATCTCGAAGCCGGCCCCGAAAGTCTCACCGCCACCGCCATCACCGCTGCCCCTCGCGGTCCCAGAGCTCG
GAGTCCCGCCCCTCAAGCTGTGAGAGCAGGCACCGCGGCCGGTCCCCTGAGGAAGGGCAGAAGTCCCGCC
GAAGGCACTCCCGCCGCTGCTCCAAGACCCTCTGCAAGGACAGCCCTGAGGCCCAGTCCAGTCGCCCGCC
CAGTCAACCCCTCCAGATGCTTGGCTACCTGTCAGCCAGGGGTGTAATCACTGGGTCGGGGTCTGCTGCT
GACCTCTTTACCAAAACAGCCAGCCCGCTCACCACCTCGCGAGGACGTTCCCAGGAGTACGACTCAGGAA
ATGACACGTCCTCGCCACCCTCCACGCAAACCAGCTCAGCCAGGTCTCGGGGCCAGGAGAAGGGGAGCCC
CAGTGGGGGCTTGAGCAAGAGCCGGGAGCTCAACAGTGGCAACACCTCTGATTCAGGGAACTCCTTCACC
ACCTCCTCACCCCAGAACAAGGGGGCCATGTTGGAGAATCTCTCCCCCACCAGCAGGGGCAGAGAGTCAA
GGGGATTTCAGTCACCGTGTCTGGAATGTGCCGAAGTGAAGAAGTCCAGTTTGGTCCCATCCACAGCCCG
GAGCTCACCCATGAAAGGGTGTTCCCGCAGCTCCTCCTATGCCAGCACCCGATCCTCCAGTCACTCGTCC
CGATCCCCAAATCCCAGGGCTTCCCCCAGGTACACCCAAAGCCGATCCACCTCTTCTGAAAAAAGGTCCT
ACTCCCGCTCTCCCAGCTATTCCTCCAAGTCTGGCAAGAGGAGCCCGCCCAGCAGAAGCTCTAGGTCCCG
CCGCAGCCCTAGCTACTCCCGCTACAGCCCCAGCAGGGAGCGGGATCCCAAATACAGTGAGAAGGACTCA
CAGCAGCGGGAGCGCGAGCGAGCGCGTCGGAGACGTCGGTCCTACTCGCCTATGAGAAAGCGCCGGAGAG
ACTCCCCGAGCCACCTGGAGGCCCGGAGGATAACCAGTGCCCGGAAACGCCCCATCCCCTACTATCGGCC
CAGCCCCTCCTCATCCGGCAGCCTCAGCAGCACCTCCTCCTGGTACAGCAGCAGCAGTAGCCGCTCGGCC
AGCCGCAGTTACTCCCGGAGCCGGAGTCGGAGCCGGAGCCGGAGACGGAGCCGGACCCGCACGAGCAGCA
GCTCTAGCTCCCGCAGCCCTAGTCCGGGCTCCCGCAGCCGGAGCCGGAGCAGGAGCCGGAGCCGGAGCCG
GAGCAGGAGCCAGAGCCGGAGCTACAGCTCAGCAGACAGCTACTCCAGCACGAGGCGCTAAACCCAGCTT
TCTTGTACAAAGTGGTTGATTCTAGAGCGATCGCCAGAGAGCTGTTCAACCTGCTGGGCGAGAACCAGCC
CCCCGTGGTGATCAAGGCGATCGCCTGGAGCCACCCTCAGTTCGAGAAGGGAGGAGGAAGCGGCGGAGGC
AGCGGAGGAGGAAGCTGGAGCCACCCGCAGTTCGAGAAAGGCGGAAGCGGCCATCACCATCACCATCACC
CTGCAGGAGAAAATCTGTACTTCCAGGGGAGAGGAGGCAGCGAGAACCTGTACTTTCAGGGGCCTGCAGG
AAGAGACTACAAAGACCATGACGGTGATTATAAAGATCATGACATCGATTACAAGGATGACGATGACAAG
TAGTTCGAATTCTCGACCTCGAGACAAATGGCAGTATTCATCCACAATTTTAAAAGAAAAGGGGGGATTG
GGGGGTACAGTGCAGGGGAAAGAATAGTAGACATAATAGCAACAGACATACAAACTAAAGAATTACAAAA
ACAAATTACAAAAATTCAAAATTTTCGGGTTTATTACAGGGACAGCAGAGATCCACTTTGGCCGCGGCTC
GAGGGGGTTGGGGTTGCGCCTTTTCCAAGGCAGCCCTGGGTTTGCGCAGGGACGCGGCTGCTCTGGGCGT
GGTTCCGGGAAACGCAGCGGCGCCGACCCTGGGTCTCGCACATTCTTCACGTCCGTTCGCAGCGTCACCC
GGATCTTCGCCGCTACCCTTGTGGGCCCCCCGGCGACGCTTCCTGCTCCGCCCCTAAGTCGGGAAGGTTC
CTTGCGGTTCGCGGCGTGCCGGACGTGACAAACGGAAGCCGCACGTCTCACTAGTACCCTCGCAGACGGA
CAGCGCCAGGGAGCAATGGCAGCGCGCCGACCGCGATGGGCTGTGGCCAATAGCGGCTGCTCAGCAGGGC
GCGCCGAGAGCAGCGGCCGGGAAGGGGCGGTGCGGGAGGCGGGGTGTGGGGCGGTAGTGTGGGCCCTGTT
CCTGCCCGCGCGGTGTTCCGCATTCTGCAAGCCTCCGGAGCGCACGTCGGCAGTCGGCTCCCTCGTTGAC
CGAATCACCGACCTCTCTCCCCAGGGGGATCCACCATGACCGAGTACAAGCCCACCGTGCGCCTCGCCAC
CCGCGACGACGTGCCCAGGGCCGTCCGCACCCTCGCCGCCGCTTTCGCCGACTACCCCGCCACCCGCCAC
ACCGTCGATCCCGACCGCCACATCGAGCGGGTCACCGAGCTGCAAGAACTCTTCCTCACCCGCGTCGGGC
TCGACATCGGCAAGGTGTGGGTCGCTGACGACGGCGCCGCAGTGGCTGTCTGGACCACACCCGAGAGCGT
CGAAGCTGGGGCGGTGTTCGCCGAGATCGGCCCTCGCATGGCCGAGTTGAGCGGTTCCCGGCTGGCCGCT
CAGCAACAGATGGAAGGCCTCCTGGCTCCACACCGGCCCAAGGAGCCCGCATGGTTCCTGGCCACCGTCG
GCGTCTCTCCCGACCACCAGGGCAAGGGTCTGGGCAGCGCCGTCGTGCTCCCCGGAGTGGAGGCTGCCGA
GCGCGCCGGGGTGCCCGCCTTCCTGGAGACCTCCGCACCCCGCAACCTCCCCTTCTACGAGCGGCTCGGC
TTCACCGTCACCGCCGACGTGGAGGTGCCCGAAGGACCACGCACCTGGTGCATGACCCGCAAGCCCGGTG
CCCTGCAGGGATCTGGCGAAGCCAGACACAAACAGAAAATTGTGAAACAGACTTTGAATTTTGACCTTCT
CAAGTTGGCGGGAGACGTGGAGTCCAACCCAGGGCCCGCTAGCATGTCTAGACTGGACAAGAGCAAAGTC
ATAAACGGAGCTCTGGAATTACTCAATGGTGTCGGTATCGAAGGCCTGACGACAAGGAAACTCGCTCAAA
AGCTGGGAGTTGAGCAGCCTACCCTGTACTGGCACGTGAAGAACAAGCGGGCCCTGCTCGATGCCCTGCC
AATCGAGATGCTGGACAGGCATCATACCCACTTCTGCCCCCTGGAAGGCGAGTCATGGCAAGACTTTCTG
CGGAACAACGCCAAGTCATACCGCTGTGCTCTCCTCTCACATCGCGACGGGGCTAAAGTGCATCTCGGCA
CCCGCCCAACAGAGAAACAGTACGAAACCCTGGAAAATCAGCTCGCGTTCCTGTGTCAGCAAGGCTTCTC
CCTGGAGAACGCACTGTACGCTCTGTCCGCCGTGGGCCACTTTACACTGGGCTGCGTATTGGAGGAACAG
GAGCATCAAGTAGCAAAAGAGGAAAGAGAGACACCTACCACCGATTCTATGCCCCCACTTCTGAGACAAG
CAATTGAGCTGTTCGACCGGCAGGGAGCCGAACCTGCCTTCCTTTTCGGCCTGGAACTAATCATATGTGG
CCTGGAGAAACAGCTAAAGTGCGAAAGCGGCGGGCCGACCGACGCCCTTGACGATTTTGACTTAGACATG
CTCCCAGCCGATGCCCTTGACGACTTTGACCTTGATATGCTGCCTGCTGACGCTCTTGACGATTTTGACC
TTGACATGCTCCCCGGGTAAATGCATCGGTACCTTTAAGACCAATGACTTACAAGGCAGCTGTAGATCTT
AGCCACTTTTTAAAAGAAAAGGGGGGACTGGAAGGGCTAATTCACTCCCAACGAAGACAAGATCTGCTTT
TTGCTTGTACTGGGTCTCTCTGGTTAGACCAGATCTGAGCCTGGGAGCTCTCTGGCTAACTAGGGAACCC
ACTGCTTAAGCCTCAATAAAGCTTGCCTTGAGTGCTTCAAGTAGTGTGTGCCCGTCTGTTGTGTGACTCT
GGTAACTAGAGATCCCTCAGACCCTTTTAGTCAGTGTGGAAAATCTCTAGCAGTAGTAGTTCATGTCATC
TTATTATTCAGTATTTATAACTTGCAAAGAAATGAATATCAGAGAGTGAGAGGAACTTGTTTATTGCAGC
TTATAATGGTTACAAATAAAGCAATAGCATCACAAATTTCACAAATAAAGCATTTTTTTCACTGCATTCT
AGTTGTGGTTTGTCCAAACTCATCAATGTATCTTATCATGTCTGGCTCTAGCTATCCCGCCCCTAACTCC
GCCCATCCCGCCCCTAACTCCGCCCAGTTCCGCCCATTCTCCGCCCCATGGCTGACTAATTTTTTTTATT
TATGCAGAGGCCGAGGCCGCCTCGGCCTCTGAGCTATTCCAGAAGTAGTGAGGAGGCTTTTTTGGAGGCC
TAGGGACGTACCCAATTCGCCCTATAGTGAGTCGTATTACGCGCGCTCACTGGCCGTCGTTTTACAACGT
CGTGACTGGGAAAACCCTGGCGTTACCCAACTTAATCGCCTTGCAGCACATCCCCCTTTCGCCAGCTGGC
GTAATAGCGAAGAGGCCCGCACCGATCGCCCTTCCCAACAGTTGCGCAGCCTGAATGGCGAATGGG
[124 nt withheld, positions 8397-8520]
C
[91 nt withheld, positions 8522-8612]
A
[49 nt withheld, positions 8614-8662]
CCTTTGACGTTGGAGTCCACGTTCTTT
[37 nt withheld, positions 8690-8726]
ACCCTATCTCGGTCTATTCTTTTGATTTATAAGGGATTTTGCCGATTTCGGCCTATTGGTTAAAAAATGA
GCTGATTTAACAAAAATTTAACGCGAATTTTAACAAAATATTAACGCTTACAATTTAGGTGGCACTTTTC
GGGGAAATGTGCGCGGAACCCCTATTTGTTTATTTTTCTAAATACATTCAAATATGTATCCGCTCATGAG
ACAATAACCCTGATAAATGCTTCAATAATATTGAAAAAGGAAGAGTATGAGTATTCAACATTTCCGTGTC
GCCCTTATTCCCTTTTTTGCGGCATTTTGCCTTCCTGTTTTTGCTCACCCAGAAACGCTGGTGAAAGTAA
AAGATGCTGAAGATCAGTTGGGTGCACGAGTGGGTTACATCGAACTGGATCTCAACAGCGGTAAGATCCT
TGAGAGTTTTCGCCCCGAAGAACGTTTTCCAATGATGAGCACTTTTAAAGTTCTGCTATGTGGCGCGGTA
TTATCCCGTATTGACGCCGGGCAAGAGCAACTCGGTCGCCGCATACACTATTCTCAGAATGACTTGGTTG
AGTACTCACCAGTCACAGAAAAGCATCTTACGGATGGCATGACAGTAAGAGAATTATGCAGTGCTGCCAT
AACCATGAGTGATAACACTGCGGCCAACTTACTTCTGACAACGATCGGAGGACCGAAGGAGCTAACCGCT
TTTTTGCACAACATGGGGGATCATGTAACTCGCCTTGATCGTTGGGAACCGGAGCTGAATGAAGCCATAC
CAAACGACGAGCGTGACACCACGATGCCTGTAGCAATGGCAACAACGTTGCGCAAACTATTAACTGGCGA
ACTACTTACTCTAGCTTCCCGGCAACAATTAATAGACTGGATGGAGGCGGATAAAGTTGCAGGACCACTT
CTGCGCTCGGCCCTTCCGGCTGGCTGGTTTATTGCTGATAAATCTGGAGCCGGTGAGCGTGGGTCTCGCG
GTATCATTGCAGCACTGGGGCCAGATGGTAAGCCCTCCCGTATCGTAGTTATCTACACGACGGGGAGTCA
GGCAACTATGGATGAACGAAATAGACAGATCGCTGAGATAGGTGCCTCACTGATTAAGCATTGGTAACTG
TCAGACCAAGTTTACTCATATATACTTTAGATTGATTTAAAACTTCATTTTTAATTTAAAAGGATCTAGG
TGAAGATCCTTTTTGATAATCTCATGACCAAAATCCCTTAACGTGAGTTTTCGTTCCACTGAGCGTCAGA
CCCCGTAGAAAAGATCAAAGGATCTTCTTGAGATCCTTTTTTTCTGCGCGTAATCTGCTGCTTGCAAACA
AAAAAACCACCGCTACCAGCGGTGGTTTGTTTGCCGGATCAAGAGCTACCAACTCTTTTTCCGAAGGTAA
CTGGCTTCAGCAGAGCGCAGATACCAAATACTGTTCTTCTAGTGTAGCCGTAGTTAGGCCACCACTTCAA
GAACTCTGTAGCACCGCCTACATACCTCGCTCTGCTAATCCTGTTACCAGTGGCTGCTGCCAGTGGCGAT
AAGTCGTGTCTTACCGGGTTGGACTCAAGACGATAGTTACCGGATAAGGCGCAGCGGTCGGGCTGAACGG
GGGGTTCGTGCACACAGCCCAGCTTGGAGCGAACGACCTACACCGAACTGAGATACCTACAGCGTGAGCT
ATGAGAAAGCGCCACGCTTCCCGAAGGGAGAAAGGCGGACAGGTATCCGGTAAGCGGCAGGGTCGGAACA
GGAGAGCGCACGAGGGAGCTTCCAGGGGGAAACGCCTGGTATCTTTATAGTCCTGTCGGGTTTCGCCACC
TCTGACTTGAGCGTCGATTTTTGTGATGCTCGTCAGGGGGGCGGAGCCTATGGAAAAACGCCAGCAACGC
GGCCTTTTTACGGTTCCTGGCCTTTTGCTGGCCTTTTGCTCACATGTTCTTTCCTGCGTTATCCCCTGAT
TCTGTGGATAACCGTATTACCGCC
