>Addgene plasmid #35172 | pLDPuro-hsnSR100N | depositor partial sequence | sequence record 44315 | pLDPuro-hsnSR100N sequence 720 bps
CGCCACCGCCATCACCGCTGCCCCTCGCGGTCCCAGAGCTCGGAGTCCCGCCCCTCAAGCTGTGAGAGCA
GGCACCGCGGCCGGTCCCCTGAGGAAGGGCAGAAGTCCCGCCGAAGGCACTCCCGCCGCTGCTCCAAGAC
CCTCTGCAAGGACAGCCCTGAGGCCCAGTCCAGTCGCCCGCCCAGTCAACCCCTCCAGATGCTTGGCTAC
CTGTCAGCCAGGGGTGTAATCACTGGGTCGGGGTCTGCTGCTGACCTCTTTACCAAAACAGCCAGCCCGC
TCACCACCTCGCGAGGACGTTCCCAGGAGTACGACTCAGGAAATGACACGTCCTCGCCACCCTCCACGCA
AACCAGCTCAGCCAGGTCTCGGGGCCAGGAGAAGGGGAGCCCCAGTGGGGGCTTGAGCAAGAGCCGGGAG
CTCAACAGTGGCAACACCTCTGATTCAGGGAACTCCTTCACCACCTCCTCACCCCAGAACAAGGGGGCCA
TGTTGGAGAATCTCTCCCCCACCAGCAGGGGCAGAGAGTCAAGGGGATTTCAGTCACCGTGTCTGGAATG
TGCCGAAGTGAAGAAGTCCAGTTTGGTCCCATCCACAGCCCGGAGCTCACCCATGAAAGGGTGTTCCCGC
AGCTCCTCCTATGCCAGCACCCGATCCTCCAGTCACTCGTCCCGATCCCCAAATCCCAGGGCTTCCCCCA
GGTACACCCAAAGCCGATCC
