>Addgene plasmid #35172 | pLDPuro-hsnSR100N | addgene partial sequence | sequence record 44652 | TRE-F 5'-AAGTGAAAGTCGAGCTCGGTA-3'
AGTTTGTACAAAAAAGCAGGCTACCATGGACTACAAAGACCATGACGGTGATACATATGATCATGACATC
GATTACAAGGATGACGATGACAAGGCGAGCGTTCAGCAAGGCGAGAAGCAGCTTTTTGAGAAGTTCTGGC
GAGGAACCTTCAAAGCGGTGGCCACCCCCCGTCCCGAGAGCATCATTGTCGCCAGTATCACGGCCCGCAA
GCCGCTGCCAAGGACAGAGCCCCAGAATAACCCCGTTGTCCCAGCTCAGGATGGACCCTCAGAAAAGCTG
GGTCAGCATCTGGCCACCGAGCCCTTGGGCACCAACAGTTGGGAGAGAGACAAGACCTGTCGGGAACTGG
GTGCCACCAGAGGACACAGTGCCTCTCATGACAAAGACTTGACACCACCACCTTCCTCCAGGGGAAAGAA
GAAAAAGAAGAAATCCACTCGGAAGAAGAGAAGGAGGTCCTCATCCTATAGCCCATCGCCTGTCAAGAAA
AAGAAGAAGAAAAGTTCCAAGAAACACAAGCGACGCAGGTCATTCTCCAAGAAGAGAAGGCACAGCTCCT
CTAGCCCAAAAAGCAAAAGAAGGGATGAGAAGAGGCACAAGAAACAATCTCGAAGCCGGCCCCGAAAGTC
TCACCGCCACCGCCATCACCGCTGCCCCTCGCGGTCCCAGAGCTCGGAGTCCCGCCCCTCAAGCTGTGAG
AGCAGGCACCGCGGCCGGTCCCCTGAGGAAGGGCAGAAGTCCCGCCGAAGGCACTCCCGCCGCTGCTCCA
AGACCCTCTGCAAGGACAGCCCTGAGGCCCAGTCCAGTCGCCCGCCCAGTCAAC
